Addgene plasmid #183431: pOC2 Tubb3 no donor
Purpose: CreOFF gRNA expression for beta3-tubulin (amino acid position: stop codon)
Depositing lab: Harold MacGillavry. Depositing organization: Utrecht University. Publication: Duplex Labeling and Manipulation of Neuronal Proteins Using Sequential CRISPR/Cas9 Gene Editing. Droogers WJ, Willems J, MacGillavry HD, de Jong APH. eNeuro. 2022 Jul 18;9(4):ENEURO.0056-22.2022. doi: 10.1523/ENEURO.0056-22.2022. PubMed 35851300.
Backbone
  Vector backbone: pOC2
  Vector type: CRISPR
Growth in bacteria
  Bacterial resistance: Ampicillin, 100 μg/mL
  Growth temperature: 37°C
  Growth strain: DH5alpha
  Copy number: High Copy
Gene/Insert
  Gene/Insert name: gRNA
  gRNA/shRNA sequence: GCTGCGAGCAACTTCACTT
  Species: M. musculus (mouse), R. norvegicus (rat)
  Cloning method: Restriction Enzyme; 5′ cloning site unknown (unknown if destroyed)
  Sequencing primers: 5′ ctagtccgtttttagcgcgt; 3′ cgggccatttaccgtaagtt
Terms and licenses: Academic/Nonprofit Terms; Industry Terms: Not Available to Industry
Depositor comments: Please visit https://www.biorxiv.org/content/10.1101/2022.01.02.474730v1 for bioRxiv preprint.
How to cite: pOC2 Tubb3 no donor was a gift from Harold MacGillavry (Addgene plasmid # 183431 ; http://n2t.net/addgene:183431 ; RRID:Addgene_183431)
