[The description below was written by a language model from this plasmid's Addgene catalogue record and pLannotate feature annotations shown in this document.]
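Description:
pOC2 Tubb3 no donor is a small (about 3.3 kb) CRISPR guide RNA expression plasmid built on the pOC2 backbone. It expresses a guide targeting the mouse and rat gene for beta3-tubulin (Tubb3) at the position of the stop codon, the site that would be cut for C-terminal tagging of the endogenous protein. It is propagated in E. coli as a high-copy plasmid using a ColE1/pUC-type origin and is selected with ampicillin through the β-lactamase (AmpR) gene and its own promoter. An f1 phage origin is also present, along with short annotated remnants of bom, rop and a CMV enhancer, which appear to be backbone leftovers rather than functional parts.

The functional cassette is a mouse U6 RNA polymerase III promoter followed by the guide and the Streptococcus pyogenes Cas9 gRNA scaffold; a second, partial scaffold fragment is annotated just downstream. The U6 promoter is flanked by two loxP511 sites in the same orientation, which explains the "CreOFF" design: Cre recombinase excises the promoter, so guide transcription stops once Cre is expressed. No Cas9 coding sequence is annotated, so the nuclease must be supplied from another construct. As the name indicates, the plasmid carries no donor template for knock-in, which suggests use as a guide-only or control version, although the record does not state this. A single AAV2 ITR is annotated, but with only one repeat detected the record does not support describing this as a packageable AAV genome. The associated work concerns sequential CRISPR/Cas9 editing for duplex labeling and manipulation of neuronal proteins, where switching guide expression off with Cre allows editing steps to be separated in time.
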