Features (pLannotate 1.2.2; 14 found; start..end, strand, type, name):
     39..72      +  protein_bind   loxP511: Cre-mediated recombination occurs in the 8-bp core sequence (GTATACAT). loxP511 sites are compatible with each other, but incompatible with wild-type loxP sites. Cre recombinase
     73..338     +  promoter       U6 promoter (fragment): RNA polymerase III promoter for mouse U6 snRNA (Das et al., 1988)
    343..376     +  protein_bind   loxP511: Cre-mediated recombination occurs in the 8-bp core sequence (GTATACAT). loxP511 sites are compatible with each other, but incompatible with wild-type loxP sites. Cre recombinase
    408..483     +  misc_RNA       gRNA scaffold: guide RNA scaffold for the Streptococcus pyogenes CRISPR/Cas9 system
    490..533     +  misc_RNA       gRNA scaffold (fragment): guide RNA scaffold for the Streptococcus pyogenes CRISPR/Cas9 system
    615..635     +  enhancer       CMV enhancer (fragment): human cytomegalovirus immediate early enhancer; contains an 18-bp deletion relative to the standard CMV enhancer
    644..784     +  repeat_region  AAV2 ITR: inverted terminal repeat of adeno-associated virus serotype 2 inverted
    789..840     -  misc_feature   bom (fragment): basis of mobility region from pBR322
    859..1314    +  rep_origin     f1 ori (sequence partly withheld): f1 bacteriophage origin of replication; arrow indicates direction of (+) strand synthesis
   1315..1364    -  misc_feature   bom (fragment): basis of mobility region from pBR322
   1466..1501    -  CDS            rop (fragment): Rop protein, which maintains plasmids at low copy number; rop
   1596..1700    +  promoter       AmpR promoter: bla
   1701..2561    +  CDS            AmpR: β-lactamase; bla; confers resistance to ampicillin, carbenicillin, and related antibiotics
   2732..3320    +  rep_origin     ori: high-copy-number ColE1/pMB1/pBR322/pUC origin of replication
>Addgene plasmid #183431 | pOC2 Tubb3 no donor | addgene full sequence | sequence record 360137 | Addgene NGS Result
ACGGTTCCTGGCCTTTTGCTGGCCTTTTGCTCACATGTATAACTTCGTATAGTATAAATTATACGAAGTT
ATGATCCGACGCCGCCATCTCTAGGCCCGCGCCGGCCCCCTCGCACAGACTTGTGGGAGAAGCTCGGCTA
CTCCCCTGCCCCGGTTAATTTGCATATAATATTTCCTAGTAACTATAGAGGCTTAATGTGCGATAAAAGA
CAGATAATCTGTTCTTTTTAATACTAGCTACATTTTACATGATAGGCTTGGATTTCTATAAGAGATACAA
ATACTAAATTATTATTTTAAAAAACAGCACACTCGAGAACTCACCCTAACTGTAAAGTTAGTATAACTTC
GTATAGTATAAATTATACGAAGTTATAAGCCTTGTTTGGCTGCGAGCAACTTCACTTGTTTTAGAGCTAG
AAATAGCAAGTTAAAATAAGGCTAGTCCGTTATCAACTTGAAAAAGTGGCACCGAGTCGGTGCTTTTTTG
TTTTAGAGCTAGAAATAGCAAGTTAAAATAAGGCTAGTCCGTTTTTAGCGCGTGCGCCAATTCTGCAGAC
AAATGGCTCTAGAAGCTTGCTAGCAATTGTCGACTCGAGGATCCTAGGACGCGTTAACTTACGGTAAATG
GCCCGGCGGCCGCAGGAACCCCTAGTGATGGAGTTGGCCACTCCCTCTCTGCGCGCTCGCTCGCTCACTG
AGGCCGGGCGACCAAAGGTCGCCCGACGCCCGGGCTTTGCCCGGGCGGCCTCAGTGAGCGAGCGAGCGCG
CAGCTGCCTGCAGGGGCGCCTGATGCGGTATTTTCTCCTTACGCATCTGTGCGGTATTTCACACCGCATA
[95 nt withheld, positions 841-935]
T
[46 nt withheld, positions 937-982]
C
[141 nt withheld, positions 984-1124]
CCTTTGACGTTGGAGTCCACGTTCTTT
[37 nt withheld, positions 1152-1188]
ACTCTATCTCGGGCTATTCTTTTGATTTATAAGGGATTTTGCCGATTTCGGTCTATTGGTTAAAAAATGA
GCTGATTTAACAAAAATTTAACGCGAATTTTAACAAAATATTAACGTTTACAATTTTATGGTGCACTCTC
AGTACAATCTGCTCTGATGCCGCATAGTTAAGCCAGCCCCGACACCCGCCAACACCCGCTGACGCGCCCT
GACGGGCTTGTCTGCTCCCGGCATCCGCTTACAGACAAGCTGTGACCGTCTCCGGGAGCTGCATGTGTCA
GAGGTTTTCACCGTCATCACCGAAACGCGCGAGACGAAAGGGCCTCGTGATACGCCTATTTTTATAGGTT
AATGTCATGATAATAATGGTTTCTTAGACGTCAGGTGGCACTTTTCGGGGAAATGTGCGCGGAACCCCTA
TTTGTTTATTTTTCTAAATACATTCAAATATGTATCCGCTCATGAGACAATAACCCTGATAAATGCTTCA
ATAATATTGAAAAAGGAAGAGTATGAGTATTCAACATTTCCGTGTCGCCCTTATTCCCTTTTTTGCGGCA
TTTTGCCTTCCTGTTTTTGCTCACCCAGAAACGCTGGTGAAAGTAAAAGATGCTGAAGATCAGTTGGGTG
CACGAGTGGGTTACATCGAACTGGATCTCAACAGCGGTAAGATCCTTGAGAGTTTTCGCCCCGAAGAACG
TTTTCCAATGATGAGCACTTTTAAAGTTCTGCTATGTGGCGCGGTATTATCCCGTATTGACGCCGGGCAA
GAGCAACTCGGTCGCCGCATACACTATTCTCAGAATGACTTGGTTGAGTACTCACCAGTCACAGAAAAGC
ATCTTACGGATGGCATGACAGTAAGAGAATTATGCAGTGCTGCCATAACCATGAGTGATAACACTGCGGC
CAACTTACTTCTGACAACGATCGGAGGACCGAAGGAGCTAACCGCTTTTTTGCACAACATGGGGGATCAT
GTAACTCGCCTTGATCGTTGGGAACCGGAGCTGAATGAAGCCATACCAAACGACGAGCGTGACACCACGA
TGCCTGTAGCAATGGCAACAACGTTGCGCAAACTATTAACTGGCGAACTACTTACTCTAGCTTCCCGGCA
ACAATTAATAGACTGGATGGAGGCGGATAAAGTTGCAGGACCACTTCTGCGCTCGGCCCTTCCGGCTGGC
TGGTTTATTGCTGATAAATCTGGAGCCGGTGAGCGTGGAAGCCGCGGTATCATTGCAGCACTGGGGCCAG
ATGGTAAGCCCTCCCGTATCGTAGTTATCTACACGACGGGGAGTCAGGCAACTATGGATGAACGAAATAG
ACAGATCGCTGAGATAGGTGCCTCACTGATTAAGCATTGGTAACTGTCAGACCAAGTTTACTCATATATA
CTTTAGATTGATTTAAAACTTCATTTTTAATTTAAAAGGATCTAGGTGAAGATCCTTTTTGATAATCTCA
TGACCAAAATCCCTTAACGTGAGTTTTCGTTCCACTGAGCGTCAGACCCCGTAGAAAAGATCAAAGGATC
TTCTTGAGATCCTTTTTTTCTGCGCGTAATCTGCTGCTTGCAAACAAAAAAACCACCGCTACCAGCGGTG
GTTTGTTTGCCGGATCAAGAGCTACCAACTCTTTTTCCGAAGGTAACTGGCTTCAGCAGAGCGCAGATAC
CAAATACTGTTCTTCTAGTGTAGCCGTAGTTAGGCCACCACTTCAAGAACTCTGTAGCACCGCCTACATA
CCTCGCTCTGCTAATCCTGTTACCAGTGGCTGCTGCCAGTGGCGATAAGTCGTGTCTTACCGGGTTGGAC
TCAAGACGATAGTTACCGGATAAGGCGCAGCGGTCGGGCTGAACGGGGGGTTCGTGCACACAGCCCAGCT
TGGAGCGAACGACCTACACCGAACTGAGATACCTACAGCGTGAGCTATGAGAAAGCGCCACGCTTCCCGA
AGGGAGAAAGGCGGACAGGTATCCGGTAAGCGGCAGGGTCGGAACAGGAGAGCGCACGAGGGAGCTTCCA
GGGGGAAACGCCTGGTATCTTTATAGTCCTGTCGGGTTTCGCCACCTCTGACTTGAGCGTCGATTTTTGT
GATGCTCGTCAGGGGGGCGGAGCCTATGGAAAAACGCCAGCAACGCGGCCTTTTT
